>Addgene plasmid #127751 | pEMY01CD-TER | depositor full sequence | sequence record 244769 | pEMY01CD-TER sequence 3065 bps
GGTCTCATTATGTTCAAGAAAGAACTATTTTTTTCAAAGATGACGGTAACTACAAGACCAGAGCTGAAGT
CAAGTTTGAAGGTGATACCTTAGTTAATAGAATCGAATTAAAAGGTATTGATTTTAAAGAAGATGGTAAC
ATTTTAGGTCACAAATTGGAATACAACTATAACTCTCACAATGTTTACATCACTGCTGACAAACAAAAGA
ATGGTATCAAAGCTAACTTCAAAATTAGACACAACATTGAAGATGGTGGTGTTCAATTAGCTGACCATTA
TCAACAAAATACTCCAATTGGTGATGGTCCAGTCTTGTTACCAGACAACCATTACTTATCCTATCAATCT
GCCTTATCCAAAGATCCAAACGAAAAGAGAGATCACATGGTCTTGTTAGAATTTGTTACTGCTGCTGGTA
TTACCCATGGTATGGATGAATTGTACAAATAAAAGGTCTTCTGCACCATATGCGGTGTGAAATACCGCAC
AGATGCGTAAGGAGAAAATACCGCATCAGGCGCCATTCGCCATTCAGGCTGCGCAACTGTTGGGAAGGGC
GATCGGTGCGGGCCTCTTCGCTATTACGCCAGCTGGCGAAAGGGGGATGTGCTGCAAGGCGATTAAGTTG
GGTAACGCCAGGGTTTTCCCAGTCACGACGTTGTAAAACGACGGCCAGTGAATTCGAGCTCGGTACCCGG
GGATCCTCTAGAATCGACCTGCAGGCATGCAAGCTTGGCGTAATCATGGTCATAGCTGTTTCCTGTGTGA
AATTGTTATCCGCTCACAATTCCACACAACATACGAGCCGGAAGCATAAAGTGTAAAGCCTGGGGTGCCT
AATGAGTGAGCTAACTCACATTAATTGCGTTGCGCTCACTGCCCGCTTTCCAGTAGGGAAACCTGTCGTG
CCAGCTGCATTAATGAATCGGCCAACGCGCGGGGAAGACCTCCTCTTGCCCATCGAACGTACAAGTACTC
CTCTGTTCTCTCCTTCCTTTGCTTCTTCGTACGCTGCAGGTCGACGAATTCTACCGTTCGTATAATGTAT
GCTATACGAAGTTATAGATCTGTTTAGCTTGCCTCGTCCCCGCCGGGTCACCCGGCCAGCGACATGGAGG
CCCAGAATACCCTCCTTGACAGTCTTGACGTGCGCAGCTCAGGGGCATGATGTGACTGTCGCCCGTACAT
TTAGCCCATACATCCCCATGTATAATCATTTGCATCCATACATTTTGATGGCCGCACAGAGACCGAGCGG
TATCAGCTCACTCAAAGGCGGTAATACGGTTATCCACAGAATCAGGGGATAACGCAGGAAAGAACATGTG
AGCAAAAGGCCAGCAAAAGGCCAGGAACCGTAAAAAGGCCGCGTTGCTGGCGTTTTTCCATAGGCTCCGC
CCCCCTGACGAGCATCACAAAAATCGACGCTCAAGTCAGAGGTGGCGAAACCCGACAGGACTATAAAGAT
ACCAGGCGTTTCCCCCTGGAAGCTCCCTCGTGCGCTCTCCTGTTCCGACCCTGCCGCTTACCGGATACCT
GTCCGCCTTTCTCCCTTCGGGAAGCGTGGCGCTTTCTCATAGCTCACGCTGTAGGTATCTCAGTTCGGTG
TAGGTCGTTCGCTCCAAGCTGGGCTGTGTGCACGAACCCCCCGTTCAGCCCGACCGCTGCGCCTTATCCG
GTAACTATCGTCTTGAGCCCAACCCGGTAAGACACGACTTATCGCCACTGGCAGCAGCCACTGGTAACAG
GATTAGCAGAGCGAGGTATGTAGGCGGTGCTACAGAGTTCTTGAAGTGGTGGCCTAACTACGGCTACACT
AGAAGAACAGTATTTGGTATCTGCGCTCTGCTGAAGCCAGTTACCTTCGGAAAAAGAGTTGGTAGCTCTT
GATCCGGCAAACAAACCACCGCTGGTAGCGGTGGTTTTTTTGTTTGCAAGCAGCAGATTACGCGCAGAAA
AAAAGGATCTCAAGAAGATCCTTTGATCTTTTCTACGGGGTCTGACGCTCAGTGGAACGAAAACTCACGT
TAAGGGATTTTGGTCATGAGATTATCAAAAAGGATCTTCACCTAGATCCTTTTAAATTAAAAATGAAGTT
TTAAATCAATCTAAAGTATATATGAGTAAACTTGGTCTGACAGAGTTCTGAGGTCATTACTGGATCTATC
AACAGCAGTCCAAGCGAGCTCGATATCAAATTACGCCCCGCCCTGCCACTCATCGCAGTACTGTTGTAAT
TCATTAAGCATTCTGCCGACATGGAAGCCATCACAAACGGCATGATGAACCTGAATCGCCAGCGGCATCA
GCACCTTGTCGCCTTGCGTATAATATTTGCCCATGGTGAAAACGGGGGCGAAGAAGTTGTCCATATTGGC
CACGTTTAAATCAAAACTGGTGAAACTCACCCAGGGATTGGCTGAGACGAAAAACATATTCTCAATAAAC
CCTTTAGGGAAATAGGCCAGGTTTTCACCGTAACACGCCACATCTTGCGAATATATGTGTAGAAACTGCC
GGAAATCGTCGTGGTATTCACTCCAGAGCGATGAAAACGTTTCAGTTTGCTCATGGAAAACGGTGTAACA
AGGGTGAACACTATCCCATATCACCAGCTCACCGTCTTTCATTGCCATACGAAATTCCGGATGAGCATTC
ATCAGGCGGGCAAGAATGTGAATAAAGGCCGGATAAAACTTGTGCTTATTTTTCTTTACGGTCTTTAAAA
AGGCCGTAATATCCAGCTGAACGGTCTGGTTATAGGTACATTGAGCAACTGACTGAAATGCCTCAAAATG
TTCTTTACGATGCCATTGGGATATATCAACGGTGGTATATCCAGTGATTTTTTTCTCCATTTTAGCTTCC
TTAGCTCCTGAAAATCTCGATAACTCAAAAAATACGCCCGGTAGTGATCTTATTTCATTATGGTGAAAGT
TGGAACCTCTTACGTGCCCGATCAACTCGCGCGTTTGCCACCTGACGTCTAAGAAAAGGAATATTCAGCA
ATTTGCCCGTGCCGAAGAAAGGCCCACCCGTGAAGGTGAGCCAGTGAGTTGATTG
Features (pLannotate 1.2.2; 15 found; start..end, strand, type, name):
      8..452     +  CDS            yeGFP (fragment): yeast-enhanced green fluorescent protein codons optimized for translation in S. cerevisiae and C. albicans
    462..520     +  misc_feature   bom (fragment): basis of mobility region from pBR322
    526..683     -  CDS            lacZα (fragment): LacZα fragment of β-galactosidase; lacZ fragment
    680..736     +  misc_feature   MCS: pUC18/19 multiple cloning site
    773..789     -  protein_bind   lac operator: The lac repressor binds to the lac operator to inhibit transcription in E. coli. This inhibition can be relieved by adding lactose or isopropyl-β-D-thiogalactopyranoside (IPTG). lac repressor encoded by lacI
    797..827     -  promoter       lac promoter: promoter for the E. coli lac operon
    842..863     -  protein_bind   CAP binding site: CAP binding activates transcription in the presence of cAMP. E. coli catabolite activator protein
    876..945     -  CDS            lacI (fragment): lac repressor; lacI; The lac repressor binds to the lac operator to inhibit transcription in E. coli. This inhibition can be relieved by adding lactose or isopropyl-β-D-thiogalactopyranoside (IPTG).
   1032..1065    -  protein_bind   lox66: Right element (RE) mutant of loxP (Araki et al., 2010). Cre-mediated recombination occurs in the 8-bp core sequence (GCATACAT). Cre recombinase
   1111..1247    +  promoter       TEF promoter (fragment): Ashbya gossypii TEF promoter
   1385..1973    -  rep_origin     ori: high-copy-number ColE1/pMB1/pBR322/pUC origin of replication
   2143..2180    -  terminator     lambda t0 terminator (fragment): transcription terminator from phage lambda
   2204..2860    -  CDS            cat: CAT_ECOLX - Experimental evidence at protein level: Swiss-Prot protein existence level 1. This enzyme is an effector of chloramphenicol resistance in bacteria. From Escherichia coli. This protein is used as a marker in many commonly used cloning vectors, such as pACYC184.
   2861..2958    -  promoter       cat promoter: promoter of the E. coli cat gene encoding chloramphenicol acetyltransferase
   3023..3052    -  terminator     T3Te terminator: phage T3 early transcription terminator
