>Addgene plasmid #127751 | pEMY01CD-TER | addgene full sequence | sequence record 254087 | Addgene NGS Result
AGTACTTGTACGTTCGATGGGCAAGAGGAGGTCTTCCCCGCGCGTTGGCCGATTCATTAATGCAGCTGGC
ACGACAGGTTTCCCTACTGGAAAGCGGGCAGTGAGCGCAACGCAATTAATGTGAGTTAGCTCACTCATTA
GGCACCCCAGGCTTTACACTTTATGCTTCCGGCTCGTATGTTGTGTGGAATTGTGAGCGGATAACAATTT
CACACAGGAAACAGCTATGACCATGATTACGCCAAGCTTGCATGCCTGCAGGTCGATTCTAGAGGATCCC
CGGGTACCGAGCTCGAATTCACTGGCCGTCGTTTTACAACGTCGTGACTGGGAAAACCCTGGCGTTACCC
AACTTAATCGCCTTGCAGCACATCCCCCTTTCGCCAGCTGGCGTAATAGCGAAGAGGCCCGCACCGATCG
CCCTTCCCAACAGTTGCGCAGCCTGAATGGCGAATGGCGCCTGATGCGGTATTTTCTCCTTACGCATCTG
TGCGGTATTTCACGCCGCATATGGTGCAGAAGACCTTTTATTTGTACAATTCATCCATACCATGGGTAAT
ACCAGCAGCAGTAACAAATTCTAACAAGACCATGTGATCTCTCTTTTCGTTTGGATCTTTGGATAAGGCA
GATTGATAGGATAAGTAATGGTTGTCTGGTAACAAGACTGGACCATCACCAATTGGAGTATTTTGTTGAT
AATGGTCAGCTAATTGAACACCACCATCTTCAATGTTGTGTCTAATTTTGAAGTTAGCTTTGATACCATT
CTTTTGTTTGTCAGCAGTGATGTAAACATTGTGAGAGTTATAGTTGTATTCCAATTTGTGACCTAAAATG
TTACCATCTTCTTTAAAATCAATACCTTTTAATTCGATTCTATTAACTAAGGTATCACCTTCAAACTTGA
CTTCAGCTCTGGTCTTGTAGTTACCGTCATCTTTGAAAAAAATAGTTCTTTCTTGAACATAATGAGACCC
AATCAACTCACTGGCTCACCTTCACGGGTGGGCCTTTCTTCGGCACGGGCAAATTGCTGAATATTCCTTT
TCTTAGACGTCAGGTGGCAAACGCGCGAGTTGATCGGGCACGTAAGAGGTTCCAACTTTCACCATAATGA
AATAAGATCACTACCGGGCGTATTTTTTGAGTTATCGAGATTTTCAGGAGCTAAGGAAGCTAAAATGGAG
AAAAAAATCACTGGATATACCACCGTTGATATATCCCAATGGCATCGTAAAGAACATTTTGAGGCATTTC
AGTCAGTTGCTCAATGTACCTATAACCAGACCGTTCAGCTGGATATTACGGCCTTTTTAAAGACCGTAAA
GAAAAATAAGCACAAGTTTTATCCGGCCTTTATTCACATTCTTGCCCGCCTGATGAATGCTCATCCGGAA
TTTCGTATGGCAATGAAAGACGGTGAGCTGGTGATATGGGATAGTGTTCACCCTTGTTACACCGTTTTCC
ATGAGCAAACTGAAACGTTTTCATCGCTCTGGAGTGAATACCACGACGATTTCCGGCAGTTTCTACACAT
ATATTCGCAAGATGTGGCGTGTTACGGTGAAAACCTGGCCTATTTCCCTAAAGGGTTTATTGAGAATATG
TTTTTCGTCTCAGCCAATCCCTGGGTGAGTTTCACCAGTTTTGATTTAAACGTGGCCAATATGGACAACT
TCTTCGCCCCCGTTTTCACCATGGGCAAATATTATACGCAAGGCGACAAGGTGCTGATGCCGCTGGCGAT
TCAGGTTCATCATGCCGTTTGTGATGGCTTCCATGTCGGCAGAATGCTTAATGAATTACAACAGTACTGC
GATGAGTGGCAGGGCGGGGCGTAATTTGATATCGAGCTCGCTTGGACTGCTGTTGATAGATCCAGTAATG
ACCTCAGAACTCTGTCAGACCAAGTTTACTCATATATACTTTAGATTGATTTAAAACTTCATTTTTAATT
TAAAAGGATCTAGGTGAAGATCCTTTTTGATAATCTCATGACCAAAATCCCTTAACGTGAGTTTTCGTTC
CACTGAGCGTCAGACCCCGTAGAAAAGATCAAAGGATCTTCTTGAGATCCTTTTTTTCTGCGCGTAATCT
GCTGCTTGCAAACAAAAAAACCACCGCTACCAGCGGTGGTTTGTTTGCCGGATCAAGAGCTACCAACTCT
TTTTCCGAAGGTAACTGGCTTCAGCAGAGCGCAGATACCAAATACTGTTCTTCTAGTGTAGCCGTAGTTA
GGCCACCACTTCAAGAACTCTGTAGCACCGCCTACATACCTCGCTCTGCTAATCCTGTTACCAGTGGCTG
CTGCCAGTGGCGATAAGTCGTGTCTTACCGGGTTGGGCTCAAGACGATAGTTACCGGATAAGGCGCAGCG
GTCGGGCTGAACGGGGGGTTCGTGCACACAGCCCAGCTTGGAGCGAACGACCTACACCGAACTGAGATAC
CTACAGCGTGAGCTATGAGAAAGCGCCACGCTTCCCGAAGGGAGAAAGGCGGACAGGTATCCGGTAAGCG
GCAGGGTCGGAACAGGAGAGCGCACGAGGGAGCTTCCAGGGGGAAACGCCTGGTATCTTTATAGTCCTGT
CGGGTTTCGCCACCTCTGACTTGAGCGTCGATTTTTGTGATGCTCGTCAGGGGGGCGGAGCCTATGGAAA
AACGCCAGCAACGCGGCCTTTTTACGGTTCCTGGCCTTTTGCTGGCCTTTTGCTCACATGTTCTTTCCTG
CGTTATCCCCTGATTCTGTGGATAACCGTATTACCGCCTTTGAGTGAGCTGATACCGCTCGGTCTCTGTG
CGGCCATCAAAATGTATGGATGCAAATGATTATACATGGGGATGTATGGGCTAAATGTACGGGCGACAGT
CACATCATGCCCCTGAGCTGCGCACGTCAAGACTGTCAAGGAGGGTATTCTGGGCCTCCATGTCGCTGGC
CGGGTGACCCGGCGGGGACGAGGCAAGCTAAACAGATCTATAACTTCGTATAGCATACATTATACGAACG
GTAGAATTCGTCGACCTGCAGCGTACGAAGAAAGCAAAGGAAGGAGAGAACAGAGG
Features (pLannotate 1.2.2; 15 found; start..end, strand, type, name):
     35..104     +  CDS            lacI (fragment): lac repressor; lacI; The lac repressor binds to the lac operator to inhibit transcription in E. coli. This inhibition can be relieved by adding lactose or isopropyl-β-D-thiogalactopyranoside (IPTG).
    117..138     +  protein_bind   CAP binding site: CAP binding activates transcription in the presence of cAMP. E. coli catabolite activator protein
    153..183     +  promoter       lac promoter: promoter for the E. coli lac operon
    191..207     +  protein_bind   lac operator: The lac repressor binds to the lac operator to inhibit transcription in E. coli. This inhibition can be relieved by adding lactose or isopropyl-β-D-thiogalactopyranoside (IPTG). lac repressor encoded by lacI
    244..300     -  misc_feature   MCS: pUC18/19 multiple cloning site
    297..454     +  CDS            lacZα (fragment): LacZα fragment of β-galactosidase; lacZ fragment
    460..518     -  misc_feature   bom (fragment): basis of mobility region from pBR322
    528..972     -  CDS            yeGFP (fragment): yeast-enhanced green fluorescent protein codons optimized for translation in S. cerevisiae and C. albicans
    993..1022    +  terminator     T3Te terminator: phage T3 early transcription terminator
   1087..1184    +  promoter       cat promoter: promoter of the E. coli cat gene encoding chloramphenicol acetyltransferase
   1185..1841    +  CDS            cat: CAT_ECOLX - Experimental evidence at protein level: Swiss-Prot protein existence level 1. This enzyme is an effector of chloramphenicol resistance in bacteria. From Escherichia coli. This protein is used as a marker in many commonly used cloning vectors, such as pACYC184.
   1865..1902    +  terminator     lambda t0 terminator (fragment): transcription terminator from phage lambda
   2072..2660    +  rep_origin     ori: high-copy-number ColE1/pMB1/pBR322/pUC origin of replication
   2798..2934    -  promoter       TEF promoter (fragment): Ashbya gossypii TEF promoter
   2980..3013    +  protein_bind   lox66: Right element (RE) mutant of loxP (Araki et al., 2010). Cre-mediated recombination occurs in the 8-bp core sequence (GCATACAT). Cre recombinase
