[The description below was written by a language model from this plasmid's Addgene catalogue record and pLannotate feature annotations shown in this document.]
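Description:
pEMY01CD-TER is a small (about 3.1 kb) empty-backbone plasmid built on pEMY11 for characterizing transcription terminators in Saccharomyces cerevisiae. It is maintained in E. coli through a high-copy ColE1/pUC-type origin and selected with chloramphenicol via a cat gene driven by its own promoter. The resistance cassette is bracketed by the phage T3Te and lambda t0 terminators, which insulate it from the rest of the plasmid. No yeast origin of replication or complete yeast marker is annotated, consistent with its description as an integrative part vector rather than an episomal one.

The cloning site is a lacZα cassette (lac promoter, operator, CAP site and a pUC-type polylinker) that sits between two yeast-facing fragments. According to the record, candidate terminators are cloned in with the Type IIS enzyme BpiI. The layout suggests the lacZα region acts as a replaceable placeholder that could permit blue/white screening, although the record does not say this explicitly. Upstream lies a partial fluorescent protein coding sequence, annotated by similarity as yeGFP but described by the depositor as an mVenus fragment. Downstream are a lox66 site and a fragment of the Ashbya gossypii TEF promoter, which correspond to the start of the KanMX fragment named in the record.

A cloned terminator therefore ends up directly after the 3′ end of the reporter. The partial mVenus and KanMX sequences presumably serve as overlaps for assembling a full reporter-terminator-marker cassette, and the lox66 site would allow Cre-mediated manipulation of the marker. The cassette is intended for integration into chromosome XV, where fluorescence reports terminator strength. The two sequence records, from the depositor and from repository sequencing, carry the same features in opposite orientation and differ by one nucleotide in length.
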