Addgene plasmid #127751: pEMY01CD-TER
Purpose: (Empty Backbone) Integrative yeast terminator characterization plasmid. Clone in with BpiI. Has mVenus fragment upstream and a KanMX fragment downstream.
Depositing lab: Christopher Voigt. Depositing organization: Massachusetts Institute of Technology. Publication: Iterative algorithm-guided design of massive strain libraries, applied to itaconic acid production in yeast. Young EM, Zhao Z, Gielesen BEM, Wu L, Benjamin Gordon D, Roubos JA, Voigt CA. Metab Eng. 2018 Jul;48:33-43. doi: 10.1016/j.ymben.2018.05.002. Epub 2018 May 9. PubMed 29753070.
Backbone
  Vector backbone: pEMY11
  Vector type: Yeast Expression, Synthetic Biology
Growth in bacteria
  Bacterial resistance: Chloramphenicol, 25 μg/mL
  Growth temperature: 37°C
  Growth strain: DH5alpha
  Copy number: High Copy
Gene/Insert
  Cloning method: Restriction Enzyme
  Sequencing primers: 5′ GTTATCCCCTGATTCTGTGG; 3′ ATTCAGCAATTTGCCCG
Terms and licenses: Academic/Nonprofit Terms; Industry Terms: Not Available to Industry
Depositor comments: Terminator characterization cassette for terminator expression strength when integrated into ChrXV of S. cerevisiae.
How to cite: pEMY01CD-TER was a gift from Christopher Voigt (Addgene plasmid # 127751 ; http://n2t.net/addgene:127751 ; RRID:Addgene_127751)
